Addgene plasmid #28119: CYP11A1 (3N9Y)
Purpose: Bacterial expression for structure determination; may not be full ORF
Depositing lab: Cheryl Arrowsmith. Depositing organization: University of Toronto.
Backbone
  Vector backbone: pCW-LIC (Addgene plasmid 26098)
  Backbone manufacturer: SGC
  Backbone size w/o insert (bp): 6980
  Vector type: Bacterial Expression
Growth in bacteria
  Bacterial resistance: Ampicillin, 100 μg/mL
  Growth temperature: 37°C
  Growth strain: DH5alpha
  Copy number: Unknown
Gene/Insert
  Gene/Insert name: CYP11A1:HPC09N-C05:C214491 (alt names: cytochrome P450, family 11, subfamily A, polypeptide 1; PDB: 3N9Y)
  Species: H. sapiens (human)
  Insert size (bp): 1824
  Entrez Gene: CYP11A1 (a.k.a. CYP11A, CYPXIA1, P450SCC)
  Cloning method: Restriction Enzyme; 5′ cloning site Ligation-independent cloning (unknown if destroyed); 3′ cloning site Ligation-independent cloning (unknown if destroyed)
  Sequencing primers: 5′ pCW-SEQ-fwd (ACATCGTATAACGTTACTGG)
Terms and licenses: Academic/Nonprofit Terms; Industry Terms
Depositor comments: PDB: 3N9Y. http://www.thesgc.org/structures/3N9Y/ Human CYP11A1 fused with a portion of its cognate redox partner, ferredoxin. The CYP11A1 insert in this plasmid does not contain amino acids a1-40 of GenBank reference sequence NP_000772.2.
How to cite: CYP11A1 (3N9Y) was a gift from Cheryl Arrowsmith (Addgene plasmid # 28119 ; http://n2t.net/addgene:28119 ; RRID:Addgene_28119)
