[The description below was written by a language model from this plasmid's Addgene catalogue record.]
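Description:
CYP11A1 (3N9Y) is a bacterial expression plasmid built on the pCW-LIC backbone, a roughly 7 kb vector from a structural genomics programme that accepts inserts by ligation-independent cloning. It is propagated in standard E. coli cloning strains under ampicillin selection. The record lists its copy number as unknown and does not describe the origin of replication, the promoter driving expression, or any affinity tags, so these details would have to be taken from documentation of the parent vector rather than from this entry.

The insert, about 1.8 kb, encodes human CYP11A1 (cytochrome P450 family 11 subfamily A member 1, also known as P450scc), the mitochondrial cholesterol side-chain cleavage enzyme that catalyses the first step of steroid hormone biosynthesis. Two features of the design stand out. First, the coding sequence lacks the first 40 amino acids of the reference protein, so it is not the full open reading frame; this N-terminal region generally corresponds to the mitochondrial targeting portion of the precursor, though the record itself does not give the rationale for the truncation. Second, CYP11A1 is fused to a portion of its cognate redox partner, ferredoxin, the protein that normally delivers electrons to the P450, creating a single polypeptide that holds the two partners together.

The construct was made to produce recombinant protein in bacteria for structure determination, and it corresponds to a deposited crystal structure (PDB entry 3N9Y). It suits structural or biochemical work on the P450–ferredoxin complex, not expression of the native full-length protein.
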