>Addgene plasmid #28119 | CYP11A1 (3N9Y) | depositor partial sequence | sequence record 13319 | Author sequence
ATGGCTAGCTCAGAAGATAAAATAACAGTCCACTTTATAAACCGTGATGGTGAAACATTAACAACCAAAG
GAAAAGTTGGTGATTCTCTGCTAGATGTTGTGGTTGAAAATAATCTAGATATTGATGGCTTTGGTGCATG
TGAGGGAACCCTGGCTTGTTCAACCTGTCACCTCATCTTTGAAGATCACATATATGAGAAGTTAGATGCA
ATCACTGATGAGGAGAATGACATGCTCGATCTGGCATATGGACTAACAGACAGATCACGGTTGGGCTGCC
AAATCTGTTTGACAAAATCTATGGACAATATGACTGTTCGAGTGCCTGAAACAGTGGCTGATGCCAGAGC
CGCCAAGAAAACGTCCACCCGAAGTCCTCGCCCCTTCAATGAGATCCCCTCTCCTGGTGACAATGGCTGG
CTAAACCTGTACCATTTCTGGAGGGAGACGGGCACACACAAAGTCCACCTTCACCATGTCCAGAATTTCC
AGAAGTATGGCCCGATTTACAGGGAGAAGCTCGGCAACGTGGAGTCGGTTTATGTCATCGACCCTGAAGA
TGTGGCCCTTCTCTTTAAGTCCGAGGGCCCCAACCCAGAACGATTCCTCATCCCGCCCTGGGTCGCCTAT
CACCAGTATTACCAGAGACCCATAGGAGTCCTGTTGAAGAAGTCGGCAGCCTGGAAGAAAGACCGGGTGG
CCCTGAACCAGGAGGTGATGGCTCCAGAGGCCACCAAGAACTTTTTGCCCCTGTTGGATGCAGTGTCTCG
GGACTTCGTCAGTGTCCTGCACAGGCGCATCAAGAAGGCGGGCTCCGGAAATTACTCGGGGGACATCAGT
GATGACCTGTTCCGCTTTGCCTTTGAGTCCATCACTAACGTCATTTTTGGGGAGCGCCAGGGGATGCTGG
AGGAAGTAGTGAACCCCGAGGCCCAGCGATTCATTGATGCCATCTACCAGATGTTCCACACCAGCGTCCC
CATGCTCAACCTTCCCCCAGACCTGTTCCGTCTGTTCAGGACCAAGACCTGGAAGGACCATGTGGCTGCA
TGGGACGTGATTTTCAGTAAAGCTGACATATACACCCAGAACTTCTACTGGGAATTGAGACAGAAAGGAA
GTGTTCACCACGATTACCGTGGCATCCTCTACAGACTCCTGGGAGACAGCAAGATGTCCTTCGAGGACAT
CAAGGCCAACGTCACAGAGATGCTGGCAGGAGGGGTGGACACGACGTCCATGACCCTGCAGTGGCACTTG
TATGAGATGGCACGCAACCTGAAGGTGCAGGATATGCTGCGGGCAGAGGTCTTGGCTGCGCGGCACCAGG
CCCAGGGAGACATGGCCACGATGCTACAGCTGGTCCCCCTCCTCAAAGCCAGCATCAAGGAGACACTAAG
ACTTCACCCCATCTCCGTGACCCTGCAGAGATATCTTGTAAATGACTTGGTTCTTCGAGATTACATGATT
CCTGCCAAGACACTGGTGCAAGTGGCCATCTATGCTCTGGGCCGAGAGCCCACCTTCTTCTTCGACCCGG
AAAATTTTGACCCAACCCGATGGCTGAGCAAAGACAAGAACATCACCTACTTCCGGAACTTGGGCTTTGG
CTGGGGTGTGCGGCAGTGTCTGGGACGGCGGATCGCTGAGCTAGAGATGACCATCTTCCTCATCAATATG
CTGGAGAACTTCAGAGTTGAAATCCAACACCTCAGCGATGTGGGCACCACATTCAACCTCATTCTGATGC
CTGAAAAGCCCATCTCCTTCACCTTCTGGCCCTTTAACCAGGAAGCAACCCAGCAGCATCACCACCATCA
CCAT
