>Addgene plasmid #28119 | CYP11A1 (3N9Y) | addgene partial sequence | sequence record 34443 | 28119 with pCW-SEQ-fwd (ACATCGTATAACGTTACTGG)
CTCTCTTCCGGGCGCTATCATGCCATACCGCGAAAGGTTTTGCACCATTCGATGGTGTCCTGGCACGACA
GGTTTCCCGACTGGAAAGCGGGCAGTGAGCGCAACGCAATTAATGTAAGTTAGCTCACTCATTAGGCACC
CCAGGCTTTACACTTTATGCTTCCGGCTCGTATAATGTGTGGAATTGTGAGCGGATAACAATTTCACACA
GGAAACAGGATCGATCCATCGATGAGCTTACTCCCCATCCCCCTGTTGACAATTAATCATCGGCTCGTAT
AATGTGTGGAATTGTGAGCGGATAACAATTTCACACAGGAAACAGGATCAGCTTACTCCCCATCCCCCTG
TTGACAATTAATCATCGGCTCGTATAATGTGTGGAATTGTGAGCGGATAACAATTTCACACAGGAAACAG
GATCCATCGATGCTTAGGAGGTCATATGGCTAGCTCAGAAGATAAAATAACAGTCCACTTTATAAACCGT
GATGGTGAAACATTAACAACCAAAGGAAAAGTTGGTGATTCTCTGCTAGATGTTGTGGTTGAAAATAATC
TAGATATTGATGGCTTTGGTGCATGTGAGGGAACCCTGGCTTGTTCAACCTGTCACCTCATCTTTGAAGA
TCACATATATGAGAAGTTAGATGCAATCACTGATGAGGAGAATGACATGCTCGATCTGGCATATGGACTA
ACAGACAGATCACGGTTGGGCTGCCAAATCTGTTTGACAAAATCTATGGACAATATGACTGTTCGAGTGC
CTGAAACAGTGGCTGATG
